>Addgene plasmid #29504 | pBacPAK8-ElonginB | addgene partial sequence | sequence record 34904 | 29504 with polyhedrin-fwd (5' AAATGATAACCATCTCGC 3')
TTTCGTACAGTTTTGTAATAAAAAAACCTATAAATACGGATCCCTGCAGGCCTCGAGTTCGAATCTAGC
[312 nt withheld, positions 70-381]
CCCCAGGACTCGGGAAGCAGTGCCAATGAACAAGCCGTGCAGTGAATTCCCGGGCGGCCGCTTAATTAAT
TGATCCGGGTTATTAGTACATTTATTAAGCGCTAGATTCTGTGCGTTGTTGATTTACAGACAATTGTTGT
ACGTATTTTAATAATTCATTAAATTTATAATCTTTAGGGTGGTATGTTAGAGCGAAAATCAAATGATTTT
CAGCGTCTTTATATCTGAATTTAAATATTAAATCCTCAATAGATTTGTAAAATAGGTTTCGATTAGTTTC
AAACAAGGGTTGTTTTTCCGAACCGATGGCTGGACTATCTAATGGATTTTCGCTCAACGCCACAAAACTT
GCCAAATCTTGTAGCAGCAATCTAGCTTTGTCGATATTCGTTTGTGTTTTGTTTTGTAATAAAGGTTCGA
CGTCGTTCAAAATATTATGCGCTTTTGTATTTCTTTCATCACTGTCGTTAGTGTACAATTGACTCGACGT
AAACACGTTAAATAAAGCTTGG
