[The description below was written by a language model from this plasmid's Addgene catalogue record.]
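Description:
pBacPAK8-ElonginB is a baculovirus transfer plasmid for insect-cell expression, built on the commercial pBacPAK8 backbone (about 5.5 kb without insert). It is maintained in E. coli as a high-copy plasmid under ampicillin selection. The record gives no feature table, so the origin of replication, promoter and flanking viral sequences are not explicitly listed. As a general matter, pBacPAK8-type transfer vectors place the cloned gene downstream of the strong, very late AcMNPV polyhedrin promoter. The cassette is flanked by baculoviral sequences, so that homologous recombination with viral DNA co-transfected into insect cells moves it into the viral genome and yields a recombinant baculovirus.

The insert is human Elongin B (ELOB, also known as TCEB2 or SIII). This small ubiquitin-like protein pairs with Elongin C as a regulatory subunit of the Elongin transcription elongation complex. It also serves as an adaptor component of cullin-based ubiquitin ligases such as the VHL tumour suppressor complex. The insert was introduced by restriction cloning, but the sites used are recorded as unknown. No epitope tag, fusion partner or insert size is stated, and the record does not indicate whether the protein is tagged.

The associated publication concerns activation of HIF1α ubiquitination by a reconstituted VHL complex. This suggests that the plasmid was used to generate baculovirus for producing Elongin B in insect cells, probably alongside other complex subunits, for biochemical reconstitution and ubiquitination assays. Distribution is limited to academic and nonprofit users.
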