Addgene plasmid #29504: pBacPAK8-ElonginB
Depositing lab: Joan Conaway & Ronald Conaway. Depositing organization: Stowers Institute for Medical Research. Publication: Activation of HIF1alpha ubiquitination by a reconstituted von Hippel-Lindau (VHL) tumor suppressor complex. Kamura T, Sato S, Iwai K, Czyzyk-Krzeska M, Conaway RC, Conaway JW. Proc Natl Acad Sci U S A. 2000 Sep 12. 97(19):10430-5. 10.1073/pnas.190332597 PubMed 10973499.
Backbone
  Vector backbone: pBacPAK8
  Backbone manufacturer: Clontech
  Backbone size w/o insert (bp): 5500
  Vector type: Insect Expression
Growth in bacteria
  Bacterial resistance: Ampicillin, 100 μg/mL
  Growth temperature: 37°C
  Growth strain: DH5alpha
  Copy number: High Copy
Gene/Insert
  Gene/Insert name: Elongin B (alt name: EloB)
  Species: H. sapiens (human)
  Entrez Gene: ELOB (a.k.a. SIII, TCEB2)
  Cloning method: Restriction Enzyme; 5′ cloning site don't know (unknown if destroyed); 3′ cloning site don't know (unknown if destroyed)
  Sequencing primers: 5′ Bac1 Primer; 3′ Bac2 Primer
Terms and licenses: Academic/Nonprofit Terms; Industry Terms: Not Available to Industry
How to cite: pBacPAK8-ElonginB was a gift from Joan Conaway & Ronald Conaway (Addgene plasmid # 29504 ; http://n2t.net/addgene:29504 ; RRID:Addgene_29504)
